>Addgene plasmid #214074 | LRT_RTctrl | addgene full sequence | sequence record 423956 | Addgene NGS Result
TTGAGATCCTTTTTTTCTGCGCGTAATCTGCTGCTTGCAAACAAAAAAACCACCGCTACCAGCGGTGGTT
TGTTTGCCGGATCAAGAGCTACCAACTCTTTTTCCGAAGGTAACTGGCTTCAGCAGAGCGCAGATACCAA
ATACTGTTCTTCTAGTGTAGCCGTAGTTAGGCCACCACTTCAAGAACTCTGTAGCACCGCCTACATACCT
CGCTCTGCTAATCCTGTTACCAGTGGCTGCTGCCAGTGGCGATAAGTCGTGTCTTACCGGGTTGGACTCA
AGACGATAGTTACCGGATAAGGCGCAGCGGTCGGGCTGAACGGGGGGTTCGTGCACACAGCCCAGCTTGG
AGCGAACGACCTACACCGAACTGAGATACCTACAGCGTGAGCTATGAGAAAGCGCCACGCTTCCCGAAGG
GAGAAAGGCGGACAGGTATCCGGTAAGCGGCAGGGTCGGAACAGGAGAGCGCACGAGGGAGCTTCCAGGG
GGAAACGCCTGGTATCTTTATAGTCCTGTCGGGTTTCGCCACCTCTGACTTGAGCGTCGATTTTTGTGAT
GCTCGTCAGGGGGGCGGAGCCTATGGAAAAACGCCAGCAACGCGGCCTTTTTACGGTTCCTGGCCTTTTG
CTGGCCTTTTGCTCACATGTTCTTTCCTGCGTTATCCCCTGATTCTGTGGATAACCGTATTACCGCCTTT
GAGTGAGCTGATACCGCTCGCCGCAGCCGAACGACCGAGCGCAGCGAGTCAGTGAGCGAGGAAGCGGAAG
AGCGCCCAATACGCAAACCGCCTCTCCCCGCGCGTTGGCCGATTCATTAATGCAGCTGGCACGACAGGTT
TCCCGACTGGAAAGCGGGCAGTGAGCGCAACGCAATTAATGTGAGTTAGCTCACTCATTAGGCACCCCAG
GCTTTACACTTTATGCTTCCGGCTCGTATGTTGTGTGGAATTGTGAGCGGATAACAATTTCACACAGGAA
ACAGCTATGACCATGATTACGCCAAGCGCGCAATTAACCCTCACTAAAGGGAACAAAAGCTGGGTACCTA
AGATACATTGATGAGTTTGGACAAACCACAACTAGAATGCAGTGAAAAAAATGCTTTATTTGTGAAATTT
GTGATGCTATTGCTTTATTTGTAACCATTATAAGCTGCAATAAACAAGTTGACGGTATCGTAATAACTTC
GTATAGCATACATTATACGAAGTTATATGGATCCATATGCTAGCTCGACGCTCAGGTCGAGGGATCTTCA
TAAGAGAAGAGGGACAGCTATGACTGGGAGTAAGGAATGGACAGCAGGGGGCTGTTTCATATACTGATGA
CCTCTTTATAGCCACCTTTGTTCATGGCAGCCAGCATATGGCATATGTTGCCAAACTCTAAACCAAATAC
TCATTCTGATGTTTTAAATGATTTGCCCTCCCATATGTCCTTCCGAGTGAGAGACACAAAAAATTCCAAC
ACACTATTGCAATGAAAATAAATTTCCTTTATTAGCCAGAAGTCAGATGCTCAAGGGGCTTCATGATGTC
CCCATAATTTTTGGCAGAGGGAAAAAGATCTCAGTGGTATTTGTGAGCCAGGGCATTGGCCACACCAGCC
ACCACCTTCTGATAGGCAGCCTGCACCTGAGTGTTTATTGTTCATTTTTGAGAACTCGCTCAACGAACGA
TTTGATATATTTTCCCATTTCATCAGGTGCATCTTCTTGCGAAAAATGAAGACCTTTTACTTTGACAAAT
TCAGTATTAGGAAACTTCTTGGCACCTTCAACAATAGCATTGGAAAAGAATCCTGGGTCCGATTCAATAA
ACATTTTTGGTAAATCATCACTTGCACGTAGATAAGCATTATAATTCCTAACAATTTGTACAACGTCAGG
TTTACCACCTTTTACTAACGGGATTTCACGAGGCCATGATAATGTTGGACGACGAACTTCACCTTTCTCT
TTGAATGGTTCAAGATATGCTGCAAATTCTTCTGGTTCTAACTTTCTCATGATTTTTGATGGCAACATGG
TTTCCACGAAGAAGTTATTCTCCAAAACCATTTTTTCTCCTTCTTCAGATTTGATCAACGCAATATCTTC
TTCAATATCAGGCCATTCATCCCATGATTCAATCACATCTACTACACTTTCAGCGTGAACTATTGCTTTG
ATCTTATCTTGATGCTCATAGCTATAATGAAATGCCAAACAAGCACCCCAATCATGGCCGACAAAAATGA
TCTTCTTTGGTAAATTAAGAAGTTCAAACCATGCAGTAAGATATTTGTAATGATCAAGTAACCTATAAGA
ACCATTACCAGATTTGCCTGATTTGCCCATACCAATAAGGTCTGGTATAATACACCGCGCTACTGGCTCA
ATATGTGGCACAACATGTCGCCATAAATAAGAAGAGGCCGCGTTACCATGTAAAAAAATAACAGCATTTT
CTGCATGTTTTTCTGAATCATAATAATTAATAAATGAATCAAGAACATTCATTTGTTTACATCTGGCCCA
CCACTGCGGACCAGTTATCATCCGTTTCCTTTGTTCTGGATCATAAACTTTCGAAGTGTGGTGATGGTGA
TGATGATCCACCATGGTGGCGGTGGCGACCACGATCCTCATCCTGTCTCTGCGATCTGACGGTTCACTAA
ACGAGCTCTGCTTATATAGGCCTCCCACCGTACACGCCACCTCGACATACTCAGTAGTTATTAATAGTAA
TCAATTACGGGGTCATTAGTTCATAGCGAGGCTGCAGTCTACCGCGTTACATAACTTACGGTAAATGGCC
CGCCTGGCTGACCGCCCAACGACCCCCGCCCATTGACGTCAATAATGACGTATGTTCCCATAGTAACGCC
AATAGGGACTTTCCATTGACGTCAATGGGTGGAGTATTTACGGTAAACTGCCCACTTGGCAGTACATCAA
GTGTATCATATGCCAAGTACGCCCCCTATTGACGTCAATGACGGTAAATGGCCCGCCTGGCATTATGCCC
AGTACATGACCTTATGGGACTTTCCTACTTGGCAGTACATCTACGTATTAGTCATCGCTATTACCATGGT
GATGCGGTTTTGGCAGTACATCAATGGGCGTGGATAGCGGTTTGACTCACGGGGATTTCCAAGTCTCCAC
CCCATTGACGTCAATGGGAGTTTGTTTTGGCACCAAAATCAACGGGACTTTCCAAAATGTCGTAACAACT
CCGCCCCATTGACGCAAATGGGCGGTAGGCGTGTACGGTGGGAGGTCTATATAAGCAGAGCTGGTTTAGT
GAACCGTCAGATACCGGTCGCCACCGCCACCATGGAACAAAAGCTGATTTCTGAAGAAGACTTGGAAGAC
GCCAAAAACATAAAGAAAGGCCCGGCGCCATTCTATCCGCTGGAAGATGGAACCGCTGGAGAGCAACTGC
ATAAGGCTATGAAGAGATACGCCCTGGTTCCTGGAATAATTGCTTTTACAGATGCACATATCGAGGTGGA
CATCACTTACGCTGAGTACTTCGAAATGTCCGTTCGGTTGGCAGAAGCTATGAAACGATATGGGCTGAAT
ACAAATCACAGAATCGTCGTATGCAGTGAAAACTCTCTTCAATTCTTTATGCCGGTGTTGGGCGCGTTAT
TTATCGGAGTTGCAGTTGCGCCCGCGAACGACATTTATAATGAACGTGAATTGCTCAACAGTATGGGCAT
TTCGCAGCCTACCGTGGTGTTCGTTTCCAAAAAGGGGTTGCAAAAAATTTTGAACGTGCAAAAAAAGCTC
CCAATCATCCAAAAAATTATTATCATGGATTCTAAAACGGATTACCAGGGATTTCAGTCGATGTACACGT
TCGTCACATCTCATCTACCTCCCGGTTTTAATGAATACGATTTTGTGCCAGAGTCCTTCGATAGGGACAA
GATAATTGCACTGATCATGAACTCCTCTGGATCTACTGGTCTGCCTAAAGGTGTCGCTCTGCCTCATAGA
ACTGCCTGCGTGAGATTCTCGCATGCCAGAGATCCTATTTTTGGCAATCAAATCATTCCGGATACTGCGA
TTTTAAGTGTTGTTCCATTCCATCACGGTTTTGGAATGTTTACTACACTCGGATATTTGATATGTGGATT
TCGAGTCGTCTTAATGTATAGATTTGAAGAAGAGCTGTTTCTGAGGAGCCTTCAGGATTACAAGATTCAA
AGTGCGCTGCTGGTGCCAACCCTATTCTCCTTCTTCGCCAAAAGCACTCTGATTGACAAATACGATTTAT
CTAATTTACACGAAATTGCTTCTGGTGGCGCTCCCCTCTCTAAGGAAGTCGGGGAAGCGGTTGCCAAGAG
GTTCCATCTGCCAGGTATCAGGCAAGGATATGGGCTCACTGAGACTACATCAGCTATTCTGATTACACCC
GAGGGGGATGATAAACCGGGCGCGGTCGGTAAAGTTGTTCCATTTTTTGAAGCGAAGGTTGTGGATCTGG
ATACCGGGAAAACGCTGGGCGTTAATCAAAGAGGCGAACTGTGTGTGAGAGGTCCTATGATTATGTCCGG
TTATGTAAACAATCCGGAAGCGACCAACGCCTTGATTGACAAGGATGGATGGCTACATTCTGGAGACATA
GCTTACTGGGACGAAGACGAACACTTCTTCATCGTTGACCGCCTGAAGTCTCTGATTAAGTACAAAGGCT
ATCAGGTGGCTCCCGCTGAATTGGAATCCATCTTGCTCCAACACCCCAACATCTTCGACGCAGGTGTCGC
AGGTCTTCCCGACGATGACGCCGGTGAACTTCCCGCCGCCGTTGTTGTTTTGGAGCACGGAAAGACGATG
ACGGAAAAAGAGATCGTGGATTACGTCGCCAGTCAAGTAACAACCGCGAAAAAGTTGCGCGGAGGAGTTG
TGTTTGTGGACGAAGTACCGAAAGGTCTTACCGGAAAACTCGACGCAAGAAAAATCAGAGAGATCCTCAT
AAAGGCCAAGAAGGGCGGAAAGATCGCCGTGCTCGAGGGTGGTTCTGGTGGTTCTGGCTACGGTGGTTCT
GGTGGTTCTGAATTCGACTACAAGGACCACGACGGTGACTACAAGGACCACGACATCGACTACAAGGACG
ACGACGACAAGGAGGGCAGAGGAAGTCTGCTAACATGCGGTGACGTCGAGGAGAATCCTGGCCCAGGTAA
GCCTATCCCTAACCCTCTCCTCGGTCTCGATTCTACGAGCGGGGGCGAGGAGCTGTTCGCCGGCATCGTG
CCCGTGCTGATCGAGCTGGACGGCGACGTGCACGGCCACAAGTTCAGCGTGCGCGGCGAGGGCGAGGGCG
ACGCCGACTACGGCAAGCTGGAGATCAAGTTCATCTGCACCACCGGCAAGCTGCCCGTGCCCTGGCCCAC
CCTGGTGACCACCCTCTGCTACGGCATCCAGTGCTTCGCCCGCTACCCCGAGCACATGAAGATGAACGAC
TTCTTCAAGAGCGCCATGCCCGAGGGCTACATCCAGGAGCGCACCATCCAGTTCCAGGACGACGGCAAGT
ACAAGACCCGCGGCGAGGTGAAGTTCGAGGGCGACACCCTGGTGAACCGCATCGAGCTGAAGGGCAAGGA
CTTCAAGGAGGACGGCAACATCCTGGGCCACAAGCTGGAGTACAGCTTCAACAGCCACAACGTGTACATC
CGCCCCGACAAGGCCAACAACGGCCTGGAGGCTAACTTCAAGACCCGCCACAACATCGAGGGCGGCGGCG
TGCAGCTGGCCGACCACTACCAGACCAACGTGCCCCTGGGCGACGGCCCCGTGCTGATCCCCATCAACCA
CTACCTGAGCACTCAGACCAAGATCAGCAAGGACCGCAACGAGGCCCGCGACCACATGGTGCTCCTGGAG
TCCTTCAGCGCCTGCTGCCACACCCACGGCATGGACGAGCTGTACAGGTACCCATACGATGTTCCAGATT
ACGCTTAAATAGATCCACCGGATCTAGATAACTGATCATAATCAGCCATACCACATTTGTAGAGGTTTTA
CTTGCTTTAAAAAACCTCCCACACCTCCCCCTGAACCTGAAACATAAAATGAATGCAATTGTTGTTGTTA
ACTTGTTTATTGCAGCTTATAATGGTTACAAATAAAGCAATAGCATCACAAATTTCACAAATAAAGCATT
TTTTTCACTGCATTCTAGTTGTGGTTTGTCCAAACTCATCAATGTATCTTAACGCGAAACTAGTGCTATT
GTCTTCCCAATCCTCCCCCTTGCTGTCCTGCCCCACCCCACCCCCCAGAATAGAATGACACCTACTCAGA
CAATGCGATGCAATTTCCTCATTTTATTAGGAAAGGACAGTGGGAGTGGCACCTTCCAGGGTCAAGGAAG
GCACGGGGGAGGGGCAAACAACAGATGGCTGGCAACTAGAAGGCACAGTCGAGGCTGATCAGCGAGCTCT
AGAGTCGGTGGGCCTCGGGGGCGGGTGCGGGGTCGGCGGGGCCGCCCCGGGTGGCTTCGGTCGGAGCCAT
GGGGTCGTGCGCTCCTTTCGGTCGGGCGCTGCGGGTCGTGGGGCGGGCGTCAGGCACCGGGCTTGCGGGT
CATGCACCAGGTGCGCGGTCCTTCGGGCACCTCGACGTCGGCGGTGACGGTGAAGCCGAGCCGCTCGTAG
AAGGGGAGGTTGCGGGGCGCGGAGGTCTCCAGGAAGGCGGGCACCCCGGCGCGCTCGGCCGCCTCCACTC
CGGGGAGCACGACGGCGCTGCCCAGACCCTTGCCCTGGTGGTCGGGCGACACGCCGACGGTGGCCAGGAA
CCACGCGGGCTCCTTGGGCCGGTGCGGCGCCAGGAGGCCTTCCATCTGTTGCTGCGCGGCCAGCCGGGAA
CCGCTCAACTCGGCCATGCGCGGGCCGATCTCGGCGAACACCGCCCCCGCTTCGACGCTCTCCGGCGTGG
TCCAGACCGCCACCGCGGCGCCGTCGTCCGCGACCCACACCTTGCCGATGTCGAGCCCGACGCGCGTGAG
GAAGAGTTCTTGCAGCTCGGTGACCCGCTCGATGTGGCGGTCCGGGTCGACGGTGTGGCGCGTGGCGGGG
TAGTCGGCGAACGCGGCGGCGAGGGTGCGTACGGCCCGGGGGACGTCGTCGCGGGTGGCGAGGCGCACCG
TGGGCTTGTACTCGGTCATGGTGATAACTTCGTATAGGATACTTTATACGAAGTTATTTATTCTCGAATG
GGGGACCCCGTCCCTAACCCACGGGGCCAGTGGCTATGGCAGGGCCTGCCGCCCCGACGTTGGCTGCGAG
CCCTGGGCCTTCACCCGAACTTGGGGGGTGGGGTGGGGAAAAGGAAGAAACGCGGGCGTATTGGCCCCAA
TGGGGTCTCGGTGGGGTATCGACAGAGTGCCAGCCCTGGGACCGAACCCCGCGTTTATGAACAAACGACC
CAACACCCGTGCGTTTTATTCTGTCTTTTTATTGCCGTCATAGCGCGGGTTCCTTCCGGTATTGTCTCCT
TCCGTGTTTATTAAGCTTGGCACTTTTCGGGGAAATGTGCGCGGAACCCCTATTTGTTTATTTTTCTAAA
TACATTCAAATATGTATCCGCTCATGAGACAATAACCCTGATAAATGCTTCAATAATATTGAAAAAGGAA
GAGTATGAGTATTCAACATTTCCGTGTCGCCCTTATTCCCTTTTTTGCGGCATTTTGCCTTCCTGTTTTT
GCTCACCCAGAAACGCTGGTGAAAGTAAAAGATGCTGAAGATCAGTTGGGTGCACGAGTGGGTTACATCG
AACTGGATCTCAACAGCGGTAAGATCCTTGAGAGTTTTCGCCCCGAAGAACGTTTTCCAATGATGAGCAC
TTTTAAAGTTCTGCTATGTGGCGCGGTATTATCCCGTATTGACGCCGGGCAAGAGCAACTCGGTCGCCGC
ATACACTATTCTCAGAATGACTTGGTTGAGTACTCACCAGTCACAGAAAAGCATCTTACGGATGGCATGA
CAGTAAGAGAATTATGCAGTGCTGCCATAACCATGAGTGATAACACTGCGGCCAACTTACTTCTGACAAC
GATCGGAGGACCGAAGGAGCTAACCGCTTTTTTGCACAACATGGGGGATCATGTAACTCGCCTTGATCGT
TGGGAACCGGAGCTGAATGAAGCCATACCAAACGACGAGCGTGACACCACGATGCCTGTAGCAATGGCAA
CAACGTTGCGCAAACTATTAACTGGCGAACTACTTACTCTAGCTTCCCGGCAACAATTAATAGACTGGAT
GGAGGCGGATAAAGTTGCAGGACCACTTCTGCGCTCGGCCCTTCCGGCTGGCTGGTTTATTGCTGATAAA
TCTGGAGCCGGTGAGCGTGGGTCTCGCGGTATCATTGCAGCACTGGGGCCAGATGGTAAGCCCTCCCGTA
TCGTAGTTATCTACACGACGGGGAGTCAGGCAACTATGGATGAACGAAATAGACAGATCGCTGAGATAGG
TGCCTCACTGATTAAGCATTGGTAACTGTCAGACCAAGTTTACTCATATATACTTTAGATTGATTTAAAA
CTTCATTTTTAATTTAAAAGGATCTAGGTGAAGATCCTTTTTGATAATCTCATGACCAAAATCCCTTAAC
GTGAGTTTTCGTTCCACTGAGCGTCAGACCCCGTAGAAAAGATCAAAGGATCTTC
Features (pLannotate 1.2.2; 30 found; start..end, strand, type, name):
      1..589     +  rep_origin     ori: high-copy-number ColE1/pMB1/pBR322/pUC origin of replication
    772..864     +  CDS            lacI (fragment): lac repressor; lacI; The lac repressor binds to the lac operator to inhibit transcription in E. coli. This inhibition can be relieved by adding lactose or isopropyl-β-D-thiogalactopyranoside (IPTG).
    877..898     +  protein_bind   CAP binding site: CAP binding activates transcription in the presence of cAMP. E. coli catabolite activator protein
    913..943     +  promoter       lac promoter: promoter for the E. coli lac operon
    951..967     +  protein_bind   lac operator: The lac repressor binds to the lac operator to inhibit transcription in E. coli. This inhibition can be relieved by adding lactose or isopropyl-β-D-thiogalactopyranoside (IPTG). lac repressor encoded by lacI
   1012..1030    +  promoter       T3 promoter: promoter for bacteriophage T3 RNA polymerase
   1049..1170    -  polyA_signal   SV40 poly(A) signal: SV40 polyadenylation signal
   1183..1216    +  protein_bind   loxP: Cre-mediated recombination occurs in the 8-bp core sequence (GCATACAT). Cre recombinase
   1448..1503    -  polyA_signal   β-globin poly(A) signal: rabbit β-globin polyadenylation signal (Gil and Proudfoot, 1987)
   1574..1639    -  CDS            HBB (fragment): HBB_PONPY - Experimental evidence at transcript level: Swiss-Prot protein existence level 2. Involved in oxygen transport from the lung to the various peripheral tissues. From Pongo pygmaeus (Bornean orangutan).
   1645..2577    -  CDS            Rluc: luciferase from the anthozoan coelenterate Renilla reniformis (sea pansy)
   2664..2698    -  promoter       minimal CMV promoter (fragment): human cytomegalovirus (CMV) immediate early promoter
   2775..3078    +  enhancer       CMV enhancer: human cytomegalovirus immediate early enhancer
   3079..3282    +  promoter       CMV promoter: human cytomegalovirus (CMV) immediate early promoter
   3325..3350    +  CDS            13xMyc (fragment): 13 tandem Myc epitope tags
   3353..5001    +  CDS            luciferase (fragment): firefly luciferase; luc+; enhanced luc+ version of the luciferase gene
   5101..5121    +  CDS            FLAG (fragment): FLAG® epitope tag, followed by an enterokinase cleavage site
   5176..5217    +  CDS            V5 tag: epitope tag from simian virus 5
   5217..5930    +  CDS            TagGFP2: monomeric green fluorescent protein, also known as mTagGFP mammalian codon-optimized
   5929..5957    +  CDS            3xHA (fragment): three tandem HA epitope tags
   5983..6067    +  CDS            large T antigen (fragment): large T antigen from SV40 (simian virus 40)
   6090..6211    +  polyA_signal   SV40 poly(A) signal: SV40 polyadenylation signal
   6307..6418    -  polyA_signal   bGH poly(A) signal: bovine growth hormone polyadenylation signal
   6445..6510    -  CDS            dmpM (fragment): DMPM_STRAD - Protein inferred from homology: Swiss-Prot protein existence level 3. From Streptomyces alboniger.
   6560..7159    -  CDS            PuroR: puromycin N-acetyltransferase; pac from Streptomyces alboniger; confers resistance to puromycin
   7164..7197    +  protein_bind   lox2272: Cre-mediated recombination occurs in the 8-bp core sequence (GGATACTT). lox2272 sites are compatible with each other, but incompatible with loxP or loxN sites (Lee and Saito, 1988). Cre recombinase
   7302..7318    +  polyA_signal   bGH poly(A) signal (fragment): bovine growth hormone polyadenylation signal
   7409..7457    -  polyA_signal   HSV TK poly(A) signal: herpes simplex virus thymidine kinase polyadenylation signal (Cole and Stacy, 1985)
   7530..7634    +  promoter       AmpR promoter: bla
   7635..8495    +  CDS            AmpR: β-lactamase; bla; confers resistance to ampicillin, carbenicillin, and related antibiotics
