[The description below was written by a language model from this plasmid's Addgene catalogue record and pLannotate feature annotations shown in this document.]
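Description:
LRT_RTctrl is a mammalian expression plasmid built on the pRD_RIPE backbone. It belongs to a set of luminescent reporters for comparing EJC-independent and EJC-enhanced nonsense-mediated mRNA decay (NMD). In that set it serves as the readthrough control and NMD-negative control, and the record specifies that it has no intron in the 5'UTR. It is propagated in E. coli as a high-copy plasmid through a ColE1/pUC-type origin and is selected with ampicillin (AmpR, β-lactamase). Residual cloning-vector elements (lac promoter/operator, T3 promoter) are also annotated.

The payload is a divergent, two-luciferase arrangement. In one direction, a CMV enhancer/promoter drives firefly luciferase (luc+), which is followed by a linker region annotated with FLAG-like and V5 tag sequences, then TagGFP2 with an HA-tag fragment, and an SV40 poly(A) signal. A short Myc-like match precedes the luciferase. The catalogue notes the linker between luciferase and GFP. This fits a design in which the downstream GFP is translated continuously with luciferase and so marks the full readthrough product, although the record does not spell this out. In the opposite direction, a minimal CMV promoter fragment drives Renilla luciferase, followed by a β-globin fragment and the rabbit β-globin poly(A) signal. Renilla presumably serves as an internal normalisation reporter for dual-luciferase assays.

The reporter unit, together with a puromycin resistance gene (PuroR) that has a bGH poly(A) signal but no annotated promoter, lies between a loxP site and a lox2272 site. These sites are incompatible with each other, so the layout suggests Cre-mediated cassette exchange into a genomic landing site with puromycin selection of integrants, but the record does not state this use explicitly.
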