Addgene plasmid #214074: LRT_RTctrl
Purpose: Luminescent reporter system, readthrough control, NMD negative control. No intron in 5'UTR
Depositing lab: Sujatha Jagannathan. Depositing organization: University of Colorado Denver and Anschutz Medical Campus. Publication: A system of reporters for comparative investigation of EJC-independent and EJC-enhanced nonsense-mediated mRNA decay. Kolakada D, Campbell AE, Galvis LB, Li Z, Lore M, Jagannathan S. Nucleic Acids Res. 2024 Feb 20:gkae121. doi: 10.1093/nar/gkae121. PubMed 38375914.
Backbone
  Vector backbone: pRD_RIPE
  Vector type: Mammalian Expression
Growth in bacteria
  Bacterial resistance: Ampicillin, 100 μg/mL
  Growth temperature: 37°C
  Growth strain: DH5alpha
  Copy number: High Copy
Gene/Insert
  Gene/Insert name: Firefly luciferase
  Mutation: Linker sequence present between firefly luciferase and GFP
Terms and licenses: Academic/Nonprofit Terms; Industry Terms: Not Available to Industry
Depositor comments: Please visit https://doi.org/10.1101/2023.11.14.567061 for bioRxiv preprint.
How to cite: LRT_RTctrl was a gift from Sujatha Jagannathan (Addgene plasmid # 214074 ; http://n2t.net/addgene:214074 ; RRID:Addgene_214074)
